>Addgene plasmid | pEntry_MERS-CoV-Spike | analyzer sequence | sequence record 327237
CTACCAGCGGTGGTTTGTTTGCCGGATCAAGAGCTACCAACTCTTTTTCCGAAGGTAACTGGCTTCAGCA
GAGCGCAGATACCAAATACTGTCCTTCTAGTGTAGCCGTAGTTAGGCCACCACTTCAAGAACTCTGTAGC
ACCGCCTACATACCTCGCTCTGCTAATCCTGTTACCAGTGGCTGCTGCCAGTGGCGATAAGTCGTGTCTT
ACCGGGTTGGACTCAAGACGATAGTTACCGGATAAGGCGCAGCGGTCGGGCTGAACGGGGGGTTCGTGCA
CACAGCCCAGCTTGGAGCGAACGACCTACACCGAACTGAGATACCTACAGCGTGAGCATTGAGAAAGCGC
CACGCTTCCCGAAGGGAGAAAGGCGGACAGGTATCCGGTAAGCGGCAGGGTCGGAACAGGAGAGCGCACG
AGGGAGCTTCCAGGGGGAAACGCCTGGTATCTTTATAGTCCTGTCGGGTTTCGCCACCTCTGACTTGAGC
GTCGATTTTTGTGATGCTCGTCAGGGGGGCGGAGCCTATGGAAAAACGCCAGCAACGCGGCCTTTTTACG
GTTCCTGGCCTTTTGCTGGCCTTTTGCTCACATGTTCTTTCCTGCGTTATCCCCTGATTCTGTGGATAAC
CGTATTACCGCCTTTGAGTGAGCTGATACCGCTCGCCGCAGCCGAACGACCGAGCGCAGCGAGTCAGTGA
GCGAGGAAGCGGAAGAGCGCCCAATACGCAAACCGCCTCTCCCCGCGCGTTGGCCGATTCATTAATGCAG
CTGGCACGACAGGTTTCCCGACTGGAAAGCGGGCAGTGAGCGCAACGCAATTAATACGCGTACCGCTAGC
CAGGAAGAGTTTGTAGAAACGCAAAAAGGCCATCCGTCAGGATGGCCTTCTGCTTAGTTTGATGCCTGGC
AGTTTATGGCGGGCGTCCTGCCCGCCACCCTCCGGGCCGTTGCTTCACAACGTTCAAATCCGCTCCCGGC
GGATTTGTCCTACTCAGGAGAGCGTTCACCGACAAACAACAGATAAAACGAAAGGCCCAGTCTTCCGACT
GAGCCTTTCGTTTTATTTGATGCCTGGCAGTTCCCTACTCTCGCGTTAACGCTAGCATGGATGTTTTCCC
AGTCACGACGTTGTAAAACGACGGCCAGTCTTAAGCTCGGGCCCCAAATAATGATTTTATTTTGACTGAT
AGTGACCTGTTCGTTGCAACAAATTGATGAGCAATGCTTTTTTATAATGCCAACTTTGTACAAAAAAGCA
GAAGGGCCGTCAAGGCCAGGATCCATGGGATCCATACACTCAGTGTTTCTACTGATGTTCTTGTTAACAC
CTACAGAAAGTTACGTTGATGTAGGGCCAGATTCTGTTAAGTCTGCTTGTATTGAGGTTGATATACAACA
GACTTTCTTTGATAAAACTTGGCCTAGGCCAATTGATGTTTCTAAGGCTGACGGTATTATATACCCTCAA
GGCCGTACATATTCTAACATAACTATCACTTATCAAGGTCTTTTTCCCTATCAGGGAGACCATGGTGATA
TGTATGTTTACTCTGCAGGACATGCTACAGGCACAACTCCACAAAAGTTGTTTGTAGCTAACTATTCTCA
GGACGTCAAACAGTTTGCTAATGGGTTTGTCGTCCGTATAGGAGCAGCTGCCAATTCCACTGGCACTGTT
ATTATTAGCCCATCTACCAGCGCTACTATACGAAAAATTTACCCTGCTTTTATGCTGGGTTCTTCAGTTG
GTAATTTCTCAGATGGTAAAATGGGCCGCTTCTTCAATCATACTCTAGTTCTTTTGCCCGATGGATGTGG
CACTTTACTTAGAGCTTTTTATTGTATTCTAGAGCCTCGCTCTGGAAATCATTGTCCTGCTGGCAATTCC
TATACTTCTTTTGCCACTTATCACACTCCTGCAACAGATTGTTCTGATGGCAATTACAATCGTAATGCCA
GTCTGAACTCTTTTAAGGAGTATTTTAATTTACGTAACTGCACCTTTATGTACACTTATAACATTACCGA
AGATGAGATTTTAGAGTGGTTTGGCATTACACAAACTGCTCAAGGTGTTCACCTCTTCTCATCTCGGTAT
GTTGATTTGTACGGCGGCAATATGTTTCAATTTGCCACCTTGCCTGTTTATGATACTATTAAGTATTATT
CTATCATTCCTCACAGTATTCGTTCTATCCAAAGTGATAGAAAAGCTTGGGCTGCCTTCTACGTATATAA
ACTTCAACCGTTAACTTTCCTGTTGGATTTTTCTGTTGATGGTTATATACGCAGAGCTATAGACTGTGGT
TTTAATGATTTGTCACAACTCCACTGCTCATATGAATCCTTCGATGTTGAATCTGGAGTTTATTCAGTTT
CGTCTTTCGAAGCAAAACCTTCTGGCTCAGTTGTGGAACAGGCTGAAGGT
[627 nt withheld, positions 2431-3057]
TTTGCTAATGACACAAAAATTGCCTCTCAATTAGGCAATTGCGTGGAATATTCCCTCTATGGTGTTTCGG
GCCGTGGTGTTTTTCAGAATTGCACAGCTGTAGGTGTTCGACAGCAGCGCTTTGTTTATGATGCGTACCA
GAATTTAGTTGGCTATTATTCTGATGATGGCAACTACTACTGTTTGCGTGCTTGTGTTAGTGTTCCTGTT
TCTGTCATCTATGATAAAGAAACTAAAACCCACGCTACTCTATTTGGTAGTGTTGCATGTGAACACATTT
CTTCTACCATGTCTCAATACTCCCGTTCTACGCGATCAATGCTTAAACGGCGAGATTCTACATATGGCCC
CCTTCAGACACCTGTTGGTTGTGTCCTAGGACTTGTTAATTCCTCTTTGTTCGTAGAGGACTGCAAGTTG
CCTCTTGGTCAATCTCTCTGTGCTCTTCCTGACACACCTAGTACTCTCACACCTCGCAGTGTGCGCTCTG
TTCCAGGTGAAATGCGCTTGGCATCCATTGCTTTTAATCATCCTATTCAGGTTGATCAACTTAATAGTAG
TTATTTTAAATTAAGTATACCCACTAATTTTTCCTTTGGTGTGACTCAGGAGTACATTCAGACAACCATT
CAGAAAGTTACTGTTGATTGTAAACAGTACGTTTGCAATGGTTTCCAGAAGTGTGAGCAATTACTGCGCG
AGTATGGCCAGTTTTGTTCCAAAATAAACCAGGCTCTCCATGGTGCCAATTTACGCCAGGATGATTCTGT
ACGTAATTTGTTTGCGAGCGTGAAAAGCTCTCAATCATCTCCTATCATACCAGGTTTTGGAGGTGACTTT
AATTTGACACTTCTAGAACCTGTTTCTATATCTACTGGCAGTCGTAGTGCACGTAGTGCTATTGAGGATT
TGCTATTTGACAAAGTCACTATAGCTGATCCTGGTTATATGCAAGGTTACGATGATTGCATGCAGCAAGG
TCCAGCATCAGCTCGTGATCTTATTTGTGCTCAATATGTGGCTGGTTACAAAGTATTACCTCCTCTTATG
GATGTTAATATGGAAGCCGCGTATACTTCATCTTTGCTTGGCAGCATAGCAGGTGTTGGCTGGACTGCTG
GCTTATCCTCCTTTGCTGCTATTCCATTTGCACAGAGTATCTTTTATAGGTTAAACGGTGTTGGCATTAC
TCAACAGGTTCTTTCAGAGAACCAAAAGCTTATTGCCAATAAGTTTAATCAGGCTCTGGGAGCTATGCAA
ACAGGCTTCACTACAACTAATGAAGCTTTTCAGAAGGTTCAGGATGCTGTGAACAACAATGCACAGGCTC
TATCCAAATTAGCTAGCGAGCTATCTAATACTTTTGGTGCTATTTCCGCCTCTATTGGAGACATCATACA
ACGTCTTGATGTTCTCGAACAGGACGCCCAAATAGACAGACTTATTAATGGCCGTTTGACAACACTAAAT
GCTTTTGTTGCACAGCAGCTTGTTCGTTCCGAATCAGCTGCTCTTTCCGCTCAATTGGCTAAAGATAAAG
TCAATGAGTGTGTCAAGGCACAATCCAAGCGTTCTGGATTTTGCGGTCAAGGCACACATATAGTGTCCTT
TGTTGTAAATGCCCCTAATGGCCTTTACTTCATGCATGTTGGTTATTACCCTAGCAACCACATTGAGGTT
GTTTCTGCTTATGGTCTTTGCGATGCAGCTAACCCTACTAATTGTATAGCCCCTGTTAATGGCTACTTTA
TTAAAACTAATAACACTAGGATTGTTGATGAGTGGTCATATACTGGCTCGTCCTTCTATGCACCTGAGCC
CATTACCTCCCTTAATACTAAGTATGTTGCACCACAGGTGACATACCAAAACATTTCTACTAACCTCCCT
CCTCCTCTTCTCGGCAATTCCACCGGGATTGACTTCCAAGATGAGTTGGATGAGTTTTTCAAAAATGTTA
GCACCAGTATACCTAATTTTGGTTCCCTAACACAGATTAATACTACATTACTCGATCTTACCTACGAGAT
GTTGTCTCTTCAACAAGTTGTTAAAGCCCTTAATGAGTCTTACATAGACCTTAAAGAGCTTGGCAATTAT
ACTTATTACAACAAATGGCCGTGGTACATTTGGCTTGGTTTCATTGCTGGGCTTGTTGCCTTAGCTCTAT
GCGTCTTCTTCATACTGTGCTGCACTGGTTGTGGCACAAACTGTATGGGAAAACTTAAGTGTAATCGTTG
TTGTGATAGATACGAGGAATACGACCTCGAGCCGCATAAGGTTCATGTTCACCTTAATTAAGACGCGATC
GCGGCCTCATGGGCCCAGCTTTCTTGTACAAAGTTGGCATTATAAAAAATAATTGCTCATCAATTTGTTG
CAACGAACAGGTCACTATCAGTCAAAATAAAATCATTATTTGCCATCCAGCTGATATCCCCTATAGTGAG
TCGTATTACATGGTCATAGCTGTTTCCTGGCAGCTCTGGCCCGTGTCTCAAAATCTCTGATGTTACATTG
CACAAGATAAAAATATATCATCATGCCTCCTCTAGACCAGCCAGGACAGAAATGCCTCGACTTCGCTGCT
GCCCAAGGTTGCCGGGTGACGCACACCGTGGAAACGGATGAAGGCACGAACCCAGTGGACATAAGCCTGT
TCGGTTCGTAAGCTGTAATGCAAGTAGCGTATGCGCTCACGCAACTGGTCCAGAACCTTGACCGAACGCA
GCGGTGGTAACGGCGCAGTGGCGGTTTTCATGGCTTGTTATGACTGTTTTTTTGGGGTACAGTCTATGCC
TCGGGCATCCAAGCAGCAAGCGCGTTACGCCGTGGGTCGATGTTTGATGTTATGGAGCAGCAACGATGTT
ACGCAGCAGGGCAGTCGCCCTAAAACAAAGTTAAACATCATGAGGGAAGCGGTGATCGCCGAAGTATCGA
CTCAACTATCAGAGGTAGTTGGCGTCATCGAGCGCCATCTCGAACCGACGTTGCTGGCCGTACATTTGTA
CGGCTCCGCAGTGGATGGCGGCCTGAAGCCACACAGTGATATTGATTTGCTGGTTACGGTGACCGTAAGG
CTTGATGAAACAACGCGGCGAGCTTTGATCAACGACCTTTTGGAAACTTCGGCTTCCCCTGGAGAGAGCG
AGATTCTCCGCGCTGTAGAAGTCACCATTGTTGTGCACGACGACATCATTCCGTGGCGTTATCCAGCTAA
GCGCGAACTGCAATTTGGAGAATGGCAGCGCAATGACATTCTTGCAGGTATCTTCGAGCCAGCCACGATC
GACATTGATCTGGCTATCTTGCTGACAAAAGCAAGAGAACATAGCGTTGCCTTGGTAGGTCCAGCGGCGG
AGGAACTCTTTGATCCGGTTCCTGAACAGGATCTATTTGAGGCGCTAAATGAAACCTTAACGCTATGGAA
CTCGCCGCCCGACTGGGCTGGCGATGAGCGAAATGTAGTGCTTACGTTGTCCCGCATTTGGTACAGCGCA
GTAACCGGCAAAATCGCGCCGAAGGATGTCGCTGCCGACTGGGCAATGGAGCGCCTGCCGGCCCAGTATC
AGCCCGTCATACTTGAAGCTAGACAGGCTTATCTTGGACAAGAAGAAGATCGCTTGGCCTCGCGCGCAGA
TCAGTTGGAAGAATTTGTCCACTACGTGAAAGGCGAGATCACCAAGGTAGTCGGCAAATAACCCTCGAGC
CACCCATGACCAAAATCCCTTAACGTGAGTTACGCGTCGTTCCACTGAGCGTCAGACCCCGTAGAAAAGA
TCAAAGGATCTTCTTGAGATCCTTTTTTTCTGCGCGTAATCTGCTGCTTGCAAACAAAAAAACCACCG
Features (pLannotate 1.2.2; 12 found; start..end, strand, type, name):
    717..809     +  CDS            lacI (fragment): lac repressor; lacI; The lac repressor binds to the lac operator to inhibit transcription in E. coli. This inhibition can be relieved by adding lactose or isopropyl-β-D-thiogalactopyranoside (IPTG).
    864..891     -  terminator     rrnB T2 terminator: transcription terminator T2 from the E. coli rrnB gene
   1023..1066    +  terminator     rrnB T1 terminator: Escherichia coli rrnB; transcription terminator T1 from the E. coli rrnB gene
   1113..1149    -  CDS            lacZα (fragment): LacZα fragment of β-galactosidase; lacZ fragment
   1165..1261    +  protein_bind   attL1: mutant version of attL; recombination site for the Gateway® LR reaction LR Clonase™
   1294..5349    +  CDS            S (sequence partly withheld): SPIKE_MERS1 - Experimental evidence at protein level: Swiss-Prot protein existence level 1. [Spike protein S2']: Acts as a viral fusion peptide which is unmasked following S2 cleavage occurring upon virus endocytosis. From Middle East respiratory syndrome-related coronavirus (isolate United Kingdom/H123990006/2012) (MERS-CoV) (Betacoronavirus England 1).
   5381..5479    -  protein_bind   attL2: mutant version of attL; recombination site for the Gateway® LR reaction LR Clonase™
   5497..5515    -  promoter       T7 promoter: promoter for bacteriophage T7 RNA polymerase
   5705..5728    +  promoter       Pc promoter (fragment): intI1 (promoter lies within the coding sequence); class 1 integron promoter
   5904..5960    +  CDS            GmR (fragment): gentamycin acetyltransferase; aacC1; confers resistance to gentamycin
   5967..6758    +  CDS            SmR: aminoglycoside adenylyltransferase (Murphy, 1985); aadA; confers resistance to spectinomycin and streptomycin
   6851..534     +  rep_origin     ori (across the origin): high-copy-number ColE1/pMB1/pBR322/pUC origin of replication
